>Addgene plasmid #227589 | pLenti puro HA-H2BC21 | addgene full sequence | sequence record 449976 | Addgene NGS Result
GTCGCCGCCCCTCGCCTCTTGCCGTGCGCGCTTCAGCAAGCCGAGTCCTGCGTCGAGAGAGCTCCTCTGG
TTTCCCTTTCGCTTTCAAGTCCCTGTTCGGGCGCCACTGCTAGAGATTTTCCACACTGACTAAAAGGGTC
TGAGGGATCTCTAGTTACCAGAGTCACACAACAGACGGGCACACACTACTTGAAGCACTCAAGGCAAGCT
TTATTGAGGCTTAAGCAGTGGGTTCCCTAGTTAGCCAGAGAGCTCCCAGGCTCAGATCTGGTCTAACCAG
AGAGACCCGTTTATGTATCGAGCTAGGCACTTAAATACAATATCTCTGCAATGCGGCAATTCAGTGGTTC
GTCCAATCCATGTCAGACCCGTCTGTTGCCTTCCTAATAAGGCACGATCGTACCACCTTACTTCCACCAA
TCGGCATGCACGGTGCTTTTTCTCTCCTTGTAAGGCATGTTGCTAACTCATCGTTACCATGTTGCAAGAC
TACAAGAGTATTGCATAAGACTACATTAAGCTTGCAGCTCCAGCTTTTGTTCCCTTTAGTGAGGGTTAAT
TGCGCGCTTGGCGTAATCATGCTGCAGGCATGCAAGCTTGGCGTAATCATGGTCATAGCTGTTTCCTGTG
TGAAATTGTTATCCGCTCACAATTCCACACAACATACGAGCCGGAAGCATAAAGTGTAAAGCCTGGGGTG
CCTAATGAGTGAGCTAACTCACATTAATTGCGTTGCGCTCACTGCCCGCTTTCCAGTCGGGAAACCTGTC
GTGCCAGCTGCATTAATGAATCGGCCAACGCGCGGGGAGAGGCGGTTTGCGTATTGGGCGCTCTTCCGCT
TCCTCGCTCACTGACTCGCTGCGCTCGGTCGTTCGGCTGCGGCGAGCGGTATCAGCTCACTCAAAGGCGG
TAATACGGTTATCCACAGAATCAGGGGATAACGCAGGAAAGAACATGTGAGCAAAAGGCCAGCAAAAGGC
CAGGAACCGTAAAAAGGCCGCGTTGCTGGCGTTTTTCCATAGGCTCCGCCCCCCTGACGAGCATCACAAA
AATCGACGCTCAAGTCAGAGGTGGCGAAACCCGACAGGACTATAAAGATACCAGGCGTTTCCCCCTGGAA
GCTCCCTCGTGCGCTCTCCTGTTCCGACCCTGCCGCTTACCGGATACCTGTCCGCCTTTCTCCCTTCGGG
AAGCGTGGCGCTTTCTCATAGCTCACGCTGTAGGTATCTCAGTTCGGTGTAGGTCGTTCGCTCCAAGCTG
GGCTGTGTGCACGAACCCCCCGTTCAGCCCGACCGCTGCGCCTTATCCGGTAACTATCGTCTTGAGTCCA
ACCCGGTAAGACACGACTTATCGCCACTGGCAGCAGCCACTGGTAACAGGATTAGCAGAGCGAGGTATGT
AGGCGGTGCTACAGAGTTCTTGAAGTGGTGGCCTAACTACGGCTACACTAGAAGAACAGTATTTGGTATC
TGCGCTCTGCTGAAGCCAGTTACCTTCGGAAAAAGAGTTGGTAGCTCTTGATCCGGCAAACAAACCACCG
CTGGTAGCGGTGGTTTTTTTGTTTGCAAGCAGCAGATTACGCGCAGAAAAAAAGGATCTCAAGAAGATCC
TTTGATCTTTTCTACGGGGTCTGACGCTCAGTGGAACGAAAACTCACGTTAAGGGATTTTGGTCATGAGA
TTATCAAAAAGGATCTTCACCTAGATCCTTTTAAATTAAAAATGAAGTTTTAAATCAATCTAAAGTATAT
ATGAGTAAACTTGGTCTGACAGTTACCAATGCTTAATCAGTGAGGCACCTATCTCAGCGATCTGTCTATT
TCGTTCATCCATAGTTGCCTGACTCCCCGTCGTGTAGATAACTACGATACGGGAGGGCTTACCATCTGGC
CCCAGTGCTGCAATGATACCGCGAGACCCACGCTCACCGGCTCCAGATTTATCAGCAATAAACCAGCCAG
CCGGAAGGGCCGAGCGCAGAAGTGGTCCTGCAACTTTATCCGCCTCCATCCAGTCTATTAATTGTTGCCG
GGAAGCTAGAGTAAGTAGTTCGCCAGTTAATAGTTTGCGCAACGTTGTTGCCATTGCTACAGGCATCGTG
GTGTCACGCTCGTCGTTTGGTATGGCTTCATTCAGCTCCGGTTCCCAACGATCAAGGCGAGTTACATGAT
CCCCCATGTTGTGCAAAAAAGCGGTTAGCTCCTTCGGTCCTCCGATCGTTGTCAGAAGTAAGTTGGCCGC
AGTGTTATCACTCATGGTTATGGCAGCACTGCATAATTCTCTTACTGTCATGCCATCCGTAAGATGCTTT
TCTGTGACTGGTGAGTACTCAACCAAGTCATTCTGAGAATAGTGTATGCGGCGACCGAGTTGCTCTTGCC
CGGCGTCAATACGGGATAATACCGCGCCACATAGCAGAACTTTAAAAGTGCTCATCATTGGAAAACGTTC
TTCGGGGCGAAAACTCTCAAGGATCTTACCGCTGTTGAGATCCAGTTCGATGTAACCCACTCGTGCACCC
AACTGATCTTCAGCATCTTTTACTTTCACCAGCGTTTCTGGGTGAGCAAAAACAGGAAGGCAAAATGCCG
CAAAAAAGGGAATAAGGGCGACACGGAAATGTTGAATACTCATACTCTTCCTTTTTCAATATTATTGAAG
CATTTATCAGGGTTATTGTCTCATGAGCGGATACATATTTGAATGTATTTAGAAAAATAAACAAATAGGG
GTTCCGCGCACATTTCCCCGAAAAGTGCCACCTGACGTCTAAGAAACCATTATTATCATGACATTAACCT
ATAAAAATAGGCGTATCACGAGGCCCTTTCGTCTCGCGCGTTTCGGTGATGACGGTGAAAACCTCTGACA
CATGCAGCTCCCGGAGACGGTCACAGCTTGTCTGTAAGCGGATGCCGGGAGCAGACAAGCCCGTCAGGGC
GCGTCAGCGGGTGTTGGCGGGTGTCGGGGCTGGCTTAACTATGCGGCATCAGAGCAGATTGTACTGAGAG
TGCACCATATGCGGTGTGAAATACCGCACAGATGCGTAAGGAGAAAATACCGCATCAGGCGCCATTCGCC
ATTCAGGCTGCGCAACTGTTGGGAAGGGCGATCGGTGCGGGCCTCTTCGCTATTACGCCAGCTGGCGAAA
GGGGGATGTGCTGCAAGGCGATTAAGTTGGGTAACGCCAGGGTTTTCCCAGTCACGACGTTGTAAAACGA
CGGCCAGTGAATTCGAGCTCGGTACCCGGGGAGCGCGCGTAATACGACTCACTATAGGGCGAATTGGGTA
CGTCCCTAGGCCTCCAAAAAAGCCTCCTCACTACTTCTGGAATAGCTCAGAGGCCGAGGCGGCCTCGGCC
TCTGCATAAATAAAAAAAATTAGTCAGCCATGGGGCGGAGAATGGGCGGAACTGGGCGGAGTTAGGGGCG
GGATGGGCGGAGTTAGGGGCGGGATAGCTAGAGCCAGACATGATAAGATACATTGATGAGTTTGGACAAA
CCACAACTAGAATGCAGTGAAAAAAATGCTTTATTTGTGAAATTTGTGATGCTATTGCTTTATTTGTAAC
CATTATAAGCTGCAATAAACAAGTTCCTCTCACTCTCTGATATTCATTTCTTTGCAAGTTATAAATACTG
AATAATAAGATGACATGAACTACTACTGCTAGAGATTTTCCACACTGACTAAAAGGGTCTGAGGGATCTC
TAGTTACCAGAGTCACACAACAGACGGGCACACACTACTTGAAGCACTCAAGGCAAGCTTTATTGAGGCT
TAAGCAGTGGGTTCCCTAGTTAGCCAGAGAGCTCCCAGGCTCAGATCTGGTCTAACCAGAGAGACCCAGT
ACAAGCAAAAAGCAGATCTTGTCTTCGTTGGGAGTGAATTAGCCCTTCCAGTCCCCCCTTTTCTTTTAAA
AAGTGGCTAAGATCTACAGCTGCCTTGTAAGTCATTGGTCTTAAAGGTACCGATGCATGGGGTCGTGCGC
TCCTTTCGGTCGGGCGCTGCGGGTCGTGGGGCGGGCGTCAGGCACCGGGCTTGCGGGTCATGCACCAGGT
GCGCGGTCCTTCGGGCACCTCGACGTCGGCGGTGACGGTGAAGCCGAGCCGCTCGTAGAAGGGGAGGTTG
CGGGGCGCGGAGGTCTCCAGGAAGGCGGGCACCCCGGCGCGCTCGGCCGCCTCCACTCCGGGGAGCACGA
CGGCGCTGCCCAGACCCTTGCCCTGGTGGTCGGGCGAGACGCCGACGGTGGCCAGGAACCACGCGGGCTC
CTTGGGCCGGTGCGGCGCCAGGAGGCCTTCCATCTGTTGCTGCGCGGCCAGCCGGGAACCGCTCAACTCG
GCCATGCGCGGGCCGATCTCGGCGAACACCGCCCCCGCTTCGACGCTCTCCGGCGTGGTCCAGACCGCCA
CCGCGGCGCCGTCGTCCGCGACCCACACCTTGCCGATGTCGAGCCCGACGCGCGTGAGGAAGAGTTCTTG
CAGCTCGGTGACCCGCTCGATGTGGCGGTCCGGATCGACGGTGTGGCGCGTGGCGGGGTAGTCGGCGAAC
GCGGCGGCGAGGGTGCGTACGGCCCTGGGGACGTCGTCGCGGGTGGCGAGGCGCACCGTGGGCTTGTACT
CGGTCATGGTAAGCTCCGGTGGATCCCCCTGGGGAGAGAGGTCGGTGATTCGGTCAACGAGGGAGCCGAC
TGCCGACGTGCGCTCCGGAGGCTTGCAGAATGCGGAACACCGCGCGGGCAGGAACAGGGCCCACACTACC
GCCCCACACCCCGCCTCCCGCACCGCCCCTTCCCGGCCGCTGCTCTCGGCGCGCCCTGCTGAGCAGCCGC
TATTGGCCACAGCCCATCGCGGTCGGCGCGCTGCCATTGCTCCCTGGCGCTGTCCGTCTGCGAGGGTACT
AGTGAGACGTGCGGCTTCCGTTTGTCACGTCCGGCACGCCGCGAACCGCAAGGAACCTTCCCGACTTAGG
GGCGGAGCAGGAAGCGTCGCCGGGGGGCCCACAAGGGTAGCGGCGAAGATCCGGGTGACGCTGCGAACGG
ACGTGAAGAATGTGCGAGACCCAGGGTCGGCGCCGCTGCGTTTCCCGGAACCACGCCCAGAGCAGCCGCG
TCCCTGCGCAAACCCAGGGCTGCCTTGGAAAAGGCGCAACCCCAACCCCCTCGAGCCGCGGCCAAAGTGG
ATCTCTGCTGTCCCTGTAATAAACCCGAAAATTTTGAATTTTTGTAATTTGTTTTTGTAATTCTTTAGTT
TGTATGTCTGTTGCTATTATGTCTACTATTCTTTCCCCTGCACTGTACCCCCCAATCCCCCCTTTTCTTT
TAAAATTGTGGATGAATACTGCCATTTGTCTCGAGGTCGAGAATTCTCTAGAGAAGCTTGAGCTCGAGAT
CTGAGTCCGGCTATTTGCTTGAGGTGTACTTCGTTACGGCCTTTGTTCCCTCAGATACCGCGTGTTTCGC
CAGCTCCCCTGGAAGAAGAAGCCGGACTGCAGTTTGGATTTCCCGGCTTGTTATGGTACTTCGTTTGTTA
TAATGAGCGAGCCTGCTTGCCTCGCCAGCGATTCTTTCAAAAATGTCGTTTACAAATGAGTTCATTATCC
CCATTGCTTTAGAGGAGATGCCCGTGTCCGGGTGCACCTGTTTCAAGACTTTATAAACATATATAGAGTA
ACTTTCCTTCCTGCTTCGCTTCCTCTTTTTTCCGTCTTTTTTTTGAGCTTTCGTAACTGCTTTTTTAGAT
CCCTTTTTTGGTGCTGGGGCTGATTTCGCTGGCTCGGGCATGGATCCGCTAGCGTAATCCGGAACATCGT
ATGGGTACATGGTGGCGACCGGTAGCGCTAGCGGATCTGACGGTTCACTAAACCAGCTCTGCTTATATAG
ACCTCCCACCGTACACGCCTACCGCCCATTTGCGTCAATGGGGCGGAGTTGTTACGACATTTTGGAAAGT
CCCGTTGATTTTGGTGCCAAAACAAACTCCCATTGACGTCAATGGGGTGGAGACTTGGAAATCCCCGTGA
GTCAAACCGCTATCCACGCCCATTGATGTACTGCCAAAACCGCATCACCATGGTAATAGCGATGACTAAT
ACGTAGATGTACTGCCAAGTAGGAAAGTCCCATAAGGTCATGTACTGGGCATAATGCCAGGCGGGCCATT
TACCGTCATTGACGTCAATAGGGGGCGTACTTGGCATATGATAGTCCATTTTAAAACATAATTTTAAAAC
TGCAAACTACCCAAGAAATTATTACTTTCTACGTCACGTATTTTGTACTAATATCTTTGTGTTTACAGTC
AAATTAATTCCAATTATCTCTCTAACAGCCTTGTATCGTATATGCAAATATGAAGGAATCATGGGAAATA
GGCCCTCGGTGAAGGGGGCGGCCGCTCGAGGCTAGTCTCGTGATCGATACCGTCGAGATCCGTTCACTAA
TCGAATGGATCTGTCTCTGTCTCTCTCTCCACCTTCTTCTTCTATTCCTTCGGGCCTGTCGGGTCCCCTC
GGGGTTGGGAGGTGGGTCTGAAACGATAATGGTGAATATCCCTGCCTAACTCTATTCACTATAGAAAGTA
CAGCAAAAACTATTCTTAAACCTACCAAGCCTCCTACTATCATTATGAATAATTTTATATACCACAGCCA
ATTTGTTATGTTAAACCAATTCCACAAACTTGCCCATTTATCTAATTCCAATAATTCTTGTTCATTCTTT
TCTTGCTGGTTTTGCGATTCTTCAATTAAGGAGTGTATTAAGCTTGTGTAATTGTTAATTTCTCTGTCCC
ACTCCATCCAGGTCGTGTGATTCCAAATCTGTTCCAGAGATTTATTACTCCAACTAGCATTCCAAGGCAC
AGCAGTGGTGCAAATGAGTTTTCCAGAGCAACCCCAAATCCCCAGGAGCTGTTGATCCTTTAGGTATCTT
TCCACAGCCAGGATTCTTGCCTGGAGCTGCTTGATGCCCCAGACTGTGAGTTGCAACAGATGCTGTTGCG
CCTCAATAGCCCTCAGCAAATTGTTCTGCTGCTGCACTATACCAGACAATAATTGTCTGGCCTGTACCGT
CAGCGTCATTGACGCTGCGCCCATAGTGCTTCCTGCTGCTCCCAAGAACCCAAGGAACAAAGCTCCTATT
CCCACTGCTCTTTTTTCTCTCTGCACCACTCTTCTCTTTGCCTTGGTGGGTGCTACTCCTAATGGTTCAA
TTTTTACTACTTTATATTTATATAATTCACTTCTCCAATTGTCCCTCATATCTCCTCCTCCAGGTCTGAA
GATCAGCGGCCGCTTGCTGTGCGGTGGTCTTACTTTTGTTTTGCTCTTCCTCTATCTTGTCTAAAGCTTC
CTTGGTGTCTTTTATCTCTATCCTTTGATGCACACAATAGAGGGTTGCTACTGTATTATATAATGATCTA
AGTTCTTCTGATCCTGTCTGAAGGGATGGTTGTAGCTGTCCCAGTATTTGTCTACAGCCTTCTGATGTTT
CTAACAGGCCAGGATTAACTGCGAATCGTTCTAGCTCCCTGCTTGCCCATACTATATGTTTTAATTTATA
TTTTTTCTTTCCCCCTGGCCTTAACCGAATTTTTTCCCATCGCGATCTAATTCTCCCCCGCTTAATACTG
ACGCTCTCGCACCCATCTCTCTCCTTCTAGCCTCCGCTAGTCAAAATTTTTGGCGTACTCACCA
Features (pLannotate 1.2.2; 32 found; start..end, strand, type, name):
    108..288     -  LTR            5' LTR (truncated): truncated 5' long terminal repeat (LTR) from HIV-1
    289..515     -  promoter       RSV promoter: Rous sarcoma virus enhancer/promoter
    543..561     -  promoter       T3 promoter: promoter for bacteriophage T3 RNA polymerase
    582..599     +  misc_feature   MCS (fragment): pUC18/19 multiple cloning site
    636..652     -  protein_bind   lac operator: The lac repressor binds to the lac operator to inhibit transcription in E. coli. This inhibition can be relieved by adding lactose or isopropyl-β-D-thiogalactopyranoside (IPTG). lac repressor encoded by lacI
    660..690     -  promoter       lac promoter: promoter for the E. coli lac operon
    705..726     -  protein_bind   CAP binding site: CAP binding activates transcription in the presence of cAMP. E. coli catabolite activator protein
    739..831     -  CDS            lacI (fragment): lac repressor; lacI; The lac repressor binds to the lac operator to inhibit transcription in E. coli. This inhibition can be relieved by adding lactose or isopropyl-β-D-thiogalactopyranoside (IPTG).
   1014..1602    -  rep_origin     ori: high-copy-number ColE1/pMB1/pBR322/pUC origin of replication
   1773..2633    -  CDS            AmpR: β-lactamase; bla; confers resistance to ampicillin, carbenicillin, and related antibiotics
   2634..2738    -  promoter       AmpR promoter: bla
   2833..2868    +  CDS            rop (fragment): Rop protein, which maintains plasmids at low copy number; rop
   2970..3069    +  misc_feature   bom (fragment): basis of mobility region from pBR322
   3075..3232    -  CDS            lacZα (fragment): LacZα fragment of β-galactosidase; lacZ fragment
   3260..3278    +  promoter       T7 promoter: promoter for bacteriophage T7 RNA polymerase
   3299..3434    -  rep_origin     SV40 ori: SV40 origin of replication
   3474..3595    -  polyA_signal   SV40 poly(A) signal: SV40 polyadenylation signal
   3667..3900    -  LTR            3' LTR (ΔU3): self-inactivating 3' long terminal repeat (LTR) from HIV-1
   3902..3985    -  CDS            nef (fragment): NEF_HV1Z2 - Experimental evidence at protein level: Swiss-Prot protein existence level 1. Extracellular Nef protein targets CD4(+) T-lymphocytes for apoptosis by interacting with CXCR4 surface receptors. From Human immunodeficiency virus type 1 group M subtype D (isolate Z2/CDC-Z34) (HIV-1).
   4028..4627    -  CDS            PuroR: puromycin N-acetyltransferase; pac from Streptomyces alboniger; confers resistance to puromycin
   4649..5159    -  promoter       hPGK promoter: human phosphoglycerate kinase 1 promoter
   5208..5325    -  misc_feature   cPPT/CTS: central polypurine tract and central termination sequence of HIV-1
   5373..5400    -  misc_feature   MCS (fragment): multiple cloning site
   5404..5781    -  CDS            H2B-I: H2B1_CHICK - Experimental evidence at protein level: Swiss-Prot protein existence level 1. Has broad-spectrum antibacterial activity. May be important in the antimicrobial defenses of chick reproductive system during follicle development in the ovary and egg formation in the oviduct. From Gallus gallus (Chicken).
   5791..5817    -  CDS            3xHA (fragment): three tandem HA epitope tags
   5865..6068    -  promoter       CMV promoter: human cytomegalovirus (CMV) immediate early promoter
   6069..6203    -  enhancer       CMV enhancer (fragment): human cytomegalovirus immediate early enhancer; contains an 18-bp deletion relative to the standard CMV enhancer
   6194..6377    -  promoter       U6 promoter (fragment): RNA polymerase III promoter for human U6 snRNA
   6427..6527    -  CDS            Rev (fragment): human immunodeficiency virus 1 (HIV-1) Rev protein; rev; enhances nuclear export of unspliced and incompletely spliced viral mRNAs
   6904..7137    -  misc_feature   RRE: The Rev response element (RRE) of HIV-1 allows for Rev-dependent mRNA export from the nucleus to the cytoplasm.
   7283..7646    -  CDS            HIV-1 gag (fragment): gag protein from human immunodeficiency virus 1; gag
   7630..61      -  misc_feature   HIV-1 Ψ (across the origin): packaging signal of human immunodeficiency virus type 1
