[The description below was written by a language model from this plasmid's Addgene catalogue record and pLannotate feature annotations shown in this document.]
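Description:
pLenti puro HA-H2BC21 is a third-generation-style, self-inactivating HIV-1 lentiviral transfer plasmid (7,694 bp total) for expressing the human histone H2B variant H2BC21 (also known as HIST2H2BE) in mammalian cells. In bacteria it is maintained through a high-copy ColE1/pUC-type origin and selected with ampicillin via the β-lactamase gene. The backbone also carries leftover cloning-vector fragments (lac promoter/operator, lacZα, T3 and T7 promoters), as well as an SV40 origin and an SV40 polyadenylation signal downstream of the 3' LTR.

The viral genome is transcribed from a chimeric RSV promoter fused to a truncated 5' LTR. It contains the Ψ packaging signal with adjoining gag sequence, the Rev response element for Rev-dependent nuclear export, a cPPT/CTS element that aids nuclear import, and a ΔU3 3' LTR that inactivates the LTR promoter after integration. Within this frame, a CMV enhancer/promoter drives the roughly 420 bp insert, which encodes H2BC21 with an N-terminal HA epitope. The annotation software labelled the tag as a fragment of a 3xHA element, consistent with a single HA copy, and matched the coding sequence to chicken H2B, which reflects the strong conservation of H2B rather than the recorded human origin. A partial U6 promoter fragment lies just upstream of the CMV enhancer and appears to be a backbone remnant. Downstream, the cPPT/CTS lies between the two cassettes, followed by a human PGK promoter that drives puromycin N-acetyltransferase.

The construct is suited to packaging into lentivirus, with helper functions supplied in trans. Transduced cells can be selected with puromycin to obtain stable HA-tagged H2B expression, and the tag allows detection or pulldown with anti-HA antibodies.
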