Addgene plasmid #227589: pLenti puro HA-H2BC21
Purpose: Lentiviral plasmid expressing human H2BC21 protein
Depositing lab: Melina Fan & Addgene Research Program. Depositing organization: Addgene.
Backbone
  Vector backbone: pLenti
  Backbone size w/o insert (bp): 7274
  Total vector size (bp): 7694
  Vector type: Lentiviral
  Selectable markers: Puromycin
Growth in bacteria
  Bacterial resistance: Ampicillin, 100 μg/mL
  Growth temperature: 37°C
  Growth strain: NEB Stable
  Copy number: High Copy
Gene/Insert
  Gene/Insert name: H2BC21
  Species: H. sapiens (human)
  Insert size (bp): 420
  Entrez Gene: H2BC21 (a.k.a. GL105, H2B, H2B-GL105, H2B.1, H2BE, H2BFQ, H2BGL105, H2BQ, HIST2H2BE)
  Promoter: CMV
  Tag / fusion protein: HA (N terminal on insert)
  Cloning method: Gibson Cloning
  Sequencing primers: 5′ CMV-F; 3′ Puro-R
Terms and licenses: Academic/Nonprofit Terms; Industry Terms: Not Available to Industry
How to cite: pLenti puro HA-H2BC21 was a gift from Melina Fan & Addgene Research Program (Addgene plasmid # 227589 ; http://n2t.net/addgene:227589 ; RRID:Addgene_227589)
